Addgene plasmid #142281: TFORF0631
Purpose: Lentiviral vector for overexpressing transcription factor ORFs with unique 24-bp barcodes. Barcodes facilitate identification of transcription factors in pooled screens.
Depositing lab: Feng Zhang. Depositing organization: Broad Institute. Publication: A transcription factor atlas of directed differentiation. Joung J, Ma S, Tay T, Geiger-Schuller KR, Kirchgatterer PC, Verdine VK, Guo B, Arias-Garcia MA, Allen WE, Singh A, Kuksenko O, Abudayyeh OO, Gootenberg JS, Fu Z, Macrae RK, Buenrostro JD, Regev A, Zhang F. Cell. 2023 Jan 5;186(1):209-229.e26. doi: 10.1016/j.cell.2022.11.026. PubMed 36608654.
Backbone
  Vector backbone: pLX_TRC317
  Backbone manufacturer: Broad Institute Genetic Perturbation Platform
  Backbone size w/o insert (bp): 8264
  Vector type: Mammalian Expression, Lentiviral
  Selectable markers: Puromycin
Growth in bacteria
  Bacterial resistance: Ampicillin, 100 μg/mL
  Growth temperature: 30°C
  Growth strain: NEB Stable
  Copy number: High Copy
Gene/Insert
  Gene/Insert name: TERF1
  Species: H. sapiens (human)
  Insert size (bp): 1421
  Entrez Gene: TERF1 (a.k.a. PIN2, TRBF1, TRF, TRF1, hTRF1-AS, t-TRF1)
  Promoter: EF1a
  Cloning method: Unknown
  Sequencing primers: 5′ GGGTGGAGACTGAAGTTAGGCCAG; 3′ CACATAGCGTAAAAGGAGCAACATAG
Terms and licenses: Academic/Nonprofit Terms; Industry Terms: Not Available to Industry
Depositor comments: NM_017489,ENST00000276603 . The transcription factor ORF portion of this plasmid was synthesized by Genewiz. Please test multiple small colonies in case of plasmid recombination. To make this collection available in a timely manner, a portion of this collection was not fully sequenced by Addgene. If an Addgene verified full plasmid sequence is not available, please contact us prior to placing an order to request the full sequence.
How to cite: TFORF0631 was a gift from Feng Zhang (Addgene plasmid # 142281 ; http://n2t.net/addgene:142281 ; RRID:Addgene_142281)
