[The description below was written by a language model from this plasmid's Addgene catalogue record and pLannotate feature annotations shown in this document.]
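Description:
TFORF0631 is a lentiviral mammalian expression plasmid built on the pLX_TRC317 backbone and belongs to a barcoded library of transcription factor open reading frames. It carries the human TERF1 ORF, a synthesized insert matching a RefSeq/Ensembl transcript named in the depositor comments. TERF1 encodes the shelterin component that binds double-stranded telomeric repeats and negatively regulates telomere length. The ORF is driven by the strong constitutive EF-1α promoter and followed by a WPRE, which enhances transcript stability and expression. According to the record, each library member has a unique 24-bp barcode so the ORF can be identified in pooled overexpression screens. The barcode is not annotated in the feature table. A short U6 promoter fragment lies between the ORF and the WPRE, but the record does not state its role.

The transfer cassette has a third-generation, self-inactivating layout. An RSV promoter is fused to a truncated HIV-1 5' LTR and drives genomic RNA production in packaging cells. It is followed by the Ψ packaging signal with a partial gag sequence, the RRE for Rev-dependent nuclear export, a cPPT/CTS, and a ΔU3 3' LTR that silences LTR promoter activity after integration. Upstream of the EF-1α unit, an SV40 early promoter/origin drives puromycin N-acetyltransferase, which allows selection of transduced cells. An SV40 poly(A) signal and a second SV40 origin sit downstream of the 3' LTR. In bacteria the plasmid is maintained through a high-copy ColE1/pUC-type origin and ampicillin resistance. An f1 origin and residual lac, T7 and T3 elements remain from the cloning backbone. The depositor notes that the plasmid can recombine, as LTR-containing vectors often do.
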