Features (pLannotate 1.2.2; 31 found; start..end, strand, type, name):
      5..231     +  promoter       RSV promoter: Rous sarcoma virus enhancer/promoter
    232..412     +  LTR            5' LTR (truncated): truncated 5' long terminal repeat (LTR) from HIV-1
    459..584     +  misc_feature   HIV-1 Ψ: packaging signal of human immunodeficiency virus type 1
    568..931     +  CDS            HIV-1 gag (fragment): gag protein from human immunodeficiency virus 1; gag
   1077..1310    +  misc_feature   RRE: The Rev response element (RRE) of HIV-1 allows for Rev-dependent mRNA export from the nucleus to the cytoplasm.
   1687..1713    +  CDS            Rev (fragment): human immunodeficiency virus 1 (HIV-1) Rev protein; rev; enhances nuclear export of unspliced and incompletely spliced viral mRNAs
   1720..1743    +  promoter       SV40 promoter (fragment): SV40 early promoter
   1744..1815    +  promoter       SV40 promoter (fragment): SV40 enhancer and early promoter
   1839..1974    +  rep_origin     SV40 ori: SV40 origin of replication
   2020..2616    +  CDS            PuroR (fragment): puromycin N-acetyltransferase; pac from Streptomyces; confers resistance to puromycin
   2665..2782    +  misc_feature   cPPT/CTS: central polypurine tract and central termination sequence of HIV-1
   2847..2913    +  CDS            small t antigen (fragment): SV40 (simian virus 40) small t antigen
   2920..4098    +  promoter       EF-1α promoter: strong constitutive promoter for human elongation factor EF-1α
   4115..5431    +  CDS            TERF1: TERF1_HUMAN - Also known as PIN2, TRBF1, TRF, TRF1. Experimental evidence at protein level: Swiss-Prot protein existence level 1. Binds the telomeric double-stranded 5'-TTAGGG-3' repeat and negatively regulates telomere length. Involved in the regulation of the mitotic spindle. Component of the shelterin complex (telosome) that is involved in the regulation of telomere length and protection. Shelterin associates with arrays of double-stranded 5'-TTAGGG-3' repeats added by telomerase and protects chromosome ends; without its protective activity, telomeres are no longer hidden from the DNA damag
   5447..5500    +  promoter       U6 promoter (fragment): RNA polymerase III promoter for human U6 snRNA
   5542..6130    +  misc_feature   WPRE: woodchuck hepatitis virus posttranscriptional regulatory element
   6181..6200    +  misc_feature   cPPT/CTS (fragment): central polypurine tract and central termination sequence of HIV-1
   6202..6435    +  LTR            3' LTR (ΔU3): self-inactivating 3' long terminal repeat (LTR) from HIV-1
   6513..6634    +  polyA_signal   SV40 poly(A) signal: SV40 polyadenylation signal
   6674..6809    +  rep_origin     SV40 ori: SV40 origin of replication
   6830..6848    -  promoter       T7 promoter: promoter for bacteriophage T7 RNA polymerase
   6856..7011    +  CDS            lacZα (fragment): LacZα fragment of β-galactosidase; lacZ fragment
   7016..7444    +  rep_origin     f1 ori (sequence partly withheld): f1 bacteriophage origin of replication; arrow indicates direction of (+) strand synthesis
   7497..7601    +  promoter       AmpR promoter: bla
   7602..8462    +  CDS            AmpR: β-lactamase; bla; confers resistance to ampicillin, carbenicillin, and related antibiotics
   8633..9221    +  rep_origin     ori: high-copy-number ColE1/pMB1/pBR322/pUC origin of replication
   9404..9496    +  CDS            lacI (fragment): lac repressor; lacI; The lac repressor binds to the lac operator to inhibit transcription in E. coli. This inhibition can be relieved by adding lactose or isopropyl-β-D-thiogalactopyranoside (IPTG).
   9509..9530    +  protein_bind   CAP binding site: CAP binding activates transcription in the presence of cAMP. E. coli catabolite activator protein
   9545..9575    +  promoter       lac promoter: promoter for the E. coli lac operon
   9583..9599    +  protein_bind   lac operator: The lac repressor binds to the lac operator to inhibit transcription in E. coli. This inhibition can be relieved by adding lactose or isopropyl-β-D-thiogalactopyranoside (IPTG). lac repressor encoded by lacI
   9644..9662    +  promoter       T3 promoter: promoter for bacteriophage T3 RNA polymerase
>Addgene plasmid #142281 | TFORF0631 | addgene full sequence | sequence record 454961 | Addgene NGS Result
TTAATGTAGTCTTATGCAATACTCTTGTAGTCTTGCAACATGGTAACGATGAGTTAGCAACATGCCTTAC
AAGGAGAGAAAAAGCACCGTGCATGCCGATTGGTGGAAGTAAGGTGGTACGATCGTGCCTTATTAGGAAG
GCAACAGACGGGTCTGACATGGATTGGACGAACCACTGAATTGCCGCATTGCAGAGATATTGTATTTAAG
TGCCTAGCTCGATACATAAACGGGTCTCTCTGGTTAGACCAGATCTGAGCCTGGGAGCTCTCTGGCTAAC
TAGGGAACCCACTGCTTAAGCCTCAATAAAGCTTGCCTTGAGTGCTTCAAGTAGTGTGTGCCCGTCTGTT
GTGTGACTCTGGTAACTAGAGATCCCTCAGACCCTTTTAGTCAGTGTGGAAAATCTCTAGCAGTGGCGCC
CGAACAGGGACTTGAAAGCGAAAGGGAAACCAGAGGAGCTCTCTCGACGCAGGACTCGGCTTGCTGAAGC
GCGCACGGCAAGAGGCGAGGGGCGGCGACTGGTGAGTACGCCAAAAATTTTGACTAGCGGAGGCTAGAAG
GAGAGAGATGGGTGCGAGAGCGTCAGTATTAAGCGGGGGAGAATTAGATCGCGATGGGAAAAAATTCGGT
TAAGGCCAGGGGGAAAGAAAAAATATAAATTAAAACATATAGTATGGGCAAGCAGGGAGCTAGAACGATT
CGCAGTTAATCCTGGCCTGTTAGAAACATCAGAAGGCTGTAGACAAATACTGGGACAGCTACAACCATCC
CTTCAGACAGGATCAGAAGAACTTAGATCATTATATAATACAGTAGCAACCCTCTATTGTGTGCATCAAA
GGATAGAGATAAAAGACACCAAGGAAGCTTTAGACAAGATAGAGGAAGAGCAAAACAAAAGTAAGACCAC
CGCACAGCAAGCGGCCGCTGATCTTCAGACCTGGAGGAGGAGATATGAGGGACAATTGGAGAAGTGAATT
ATATAAATATAAAGTAGTAAAAATTGAACCATTAGGAGTAGCACCCACCAAGGCAAAGAGAAGAGTGGTG
CAGAGAGAAAAAAGAGCAGTGGGAATAGGAGCTTTGTTCCTTGGGTTCTTGGGAGCAGCAGGAAGCACTA
TGGGCGCAGCGTCAATGACGCTGACGGTACAGGCCAGACAATTATTGTCTGGTATAGTGCAGCAGCAGAA
CAATTTGCTGAGGGCTATTGAGGCGCAACAGCATCTGTTGCAACTCACAGTCTGGGGCATCAAGCAGCTC
CAGGCAAGAATCCTGGCTGTGGAAAGATACCTAAAGGATCAACAGCTCCTGGGGATTTGGGGTTGCTCTG
GAAAACTCATTTGCACCACTGCTGTGCCTTGGAATGCTAGTTGGAGTAATAAATCTCTGGAACAGATTTG
GAATCACACGACCTGGATGGAGTGGGACAGAGAAATTAACAATTACACAAGCTTAATACACTCCTTAATT
GAAGAATCGCAAAACCAGCAAGAAAAGAATGAACAAGAATTATTGGAATTAGATAAATGGGCAAGTTTGT
GGAATTGGTTTAACATAACAAATTGGCTGTGGTATATAAAATTATTCATAATGATAGTAGGAGGCTTGGT
AGGTTTAAGAATAGTTTTTGCTGTACTTTCTATAGTGAATAGAGTTAGGCAGGGATATTCACCATTATCG
TTTCAGACCCACCTCCCAACCCCGAGGGGACCCATGCATTGCATCTCAATTAGTCAGCAACCAGGTGTGG
AAAGTCCCCAGGCTCCCCAGCAGGCAGAAGTATGCAAAGCATGCGTCTCAATTAGTCAGCAACCATAGTC
CCGCCCCTAACTCCGCCCATCCCGCCCCTAACTCCGCCCAGTTCCGCCCATTCTCCGCCCCATGGCTGAC
TAATTTTTTTTATTTATGCAGAGGCCGAGGCCGCCTCGGCCTCTGAGCTATTCCAGAAGTAGTGAGGAGG
CTTTTTTGGAGGCCTAGGCTTTTGCAAAAAGCTTTCTAGAGGTACCACCGGAGCTTACCATGACCGAGTA
CAAGCCCACGGTGCGCCTCGCCACCCGCGACGACGTCCCCAGGGCCGTACGCACCCTCGCCGCCGCGTTC
GCCGACTACCCCGCCACGCGCCACACCGTCGATCCGGACCGCCACATCGAGCGGGTCACCGAGCTGCAAG
AACTCTTCCTCACGCGCGTCGGGCTCGACATCGGCAAGGTGTGGGTCGCGGACGACGGCGCCGCCGTGGC
GGTCTGGACCACGCCGGAGAGCGTCGAAGCGGGGGCGGTGTTCGCCGAGATCGGCCCGCGCATGGCCGAG
TTGAGCGGTTCCCGGCTGGCCGCGCAGCAACAGATGGAAGGCCTCCTGGCGCCGCACCGGCCCAAGGAGC
CCGCGTGGTTCCTGGCCACCGTCGGCGTCTCGCCCGACCACCAGGGCAAGGGTCTGGGCAGCGCCGTCGT
GCTCCCCGGAGTGGAGGCGGCCGAGCGCGCCGGGGTGCCCGCCTTCCTGGAGACCTCCGCGCCCCGCAAC
CTCCCCTTCTACGAGCGGCTCGGCTTCACCGTCACCGCCGACGTCGAGGTGCCCGAAGGACCGCGCACCT
GGTGCATGACCCGCAAGCCCGGTGCCAGTTAACGAATTCTAGATCTTGAGACAAATGGCAGTATTCATCC
ACAATTTTAAAAGAAAAGGGGGGATTGGGGGGTACAGTGCAGGGGAAAGAATAGTAGACATAATAGCAAC
AGACATACAAACTAAAGAATTACAAAAACAAATTACAAAAATTCAAAATTTTCGGGTTTATTACAGGGAC
AGCAGAGATCCACTTTGGCGCCGGCTCGAGGCCTGCAGGTGCAAAGATGGATAAAGTTTTAAACAGAGAG
GAATCTTTGCAGCTAATGGACCTTCTAGGTCTTGAAAGGAGTGGGAATTGGCTCCGGTGCCCGTCAGTGG
GCAGAGCGCACATCGCCCACAGTCCCCGAGAAGTTGGGGGGAGGGGTCGGCAATTGAACCGGTGCCTAGA
GAAGGTGGCGCGGGGTAAACTGGGAAAGTGATGTCGTGTACTGGCTCCGCCTTTTTCCCGAGGGTGGGGG
AGAACCGTATATAAGTGCAGTAGTCGCCGTGAACGTTCTTTTTCGCAACGGGTTTGCCGCCAGAACACAG
GTAAGTGCCGTGTGTGGTTCCCGCGGGCCTGGCCTCTTTACGGGTTATGGCCCTTGCGTGCCTTGAATTA
CTTCCACCTGGCTGCAGTACGTGATTCTTGATCCCGAGCTTCGGGTTGGAAGTGGGTGGGAGAGTTCGAG
GCCTTGCGCTTAAGGAGCCCCTTCGCCTCGTGCTTGAGTTGAGGCCTGGCCTGGGCGCTGGGGCCGCCGC
GTGCGAATCTGGTGGCACCTTCGCGCCTGTCTCGCTGCTTTCGATAAGTCTCTAGCCATTTAAAATTTTT
GATGACCTGCTGCGACGCTTTTTTTCTGGCAAGATAGTCTTGTAAATGCGGGCCAAGATCTGCACACTGG
TATTTCGGTTTTTGGGGCCGCGGGCGGCGACGGGGCCCGTGCGTCCCAGCGCACATGTTCGGCGAGGCGG
GGCCTGCGAGCGCGGCCACCGAGAATCGGACGGGGGTAGTCTCAAGCTGGCCGGCCTGCTCTGGTGCCTG
GCCTCGCGCCGCCGTGTATCGCCCCGCCCTGGGCGGCAAGGCTGGCCCGGTCGGCACCAGTTGCGTGAGC
GGAAAGATGGCCGCTTCCCGGCCCTGCTGCAGGGAGCTCAAAATGGAGGACGCGGCGCTCGGGAGAGCGG
GCGGGTGAGTCACCCACACAAAGGAAAAGGGCCTTTCCGTCCTCAGCCGTCGCTTCATGTGACTCCACGG
AGTACCGGGCGCCGTCCAGGCACCTCGATTAGTTCTCGAGCTTTTGGAGTACGTCGTCTTTAGGTTGGGG
GGAGGGGTTTTATGCGATGGAGTTTCCCCACACTGAGTGGGTGGAGACTGAAGTTAGGCCAGCTTGGCAC
TTGATGTAATTCTCCTTGGAATTTGCCCTTTTTGAGTTTGGATCTTGGTTCATTCTCAAGCCTCAGACAG
TGGTTCAAAGTTTTTTTCTTCCATTTCAGGTGTCGTGAGGCTAGCACCGCCACCATGGCGGAGGATGTTT
CCTCAGCGGCCCCGAGCCCGCGGGGCTGTGCGGATGGTAGGGATGCCGACCCTACTGAGGAGCAGATGGC
AGAAACAGAGAGAAACGACGAGGAGCAGTTCGAATGCCAGGAACTGCTCGAGTGCCAGGTGCAGGTGGGG
GCCCCCGAGGAGGAGGAGGAGGAGGAGGAGGACGCGGGCCTGGTGGCCGAGGCCGAGGCCGTGGCTGCCG
GCTGGATGCTCGATTTCCTCTGCCTCTCTCTTTGCCGAGCTTTCCGCGACGGCCGCTCCGAGGACTTCCG
CAGGACCCGCAACAGCGCAGAGGCTATTATTCATGGACTATCCAGTCTAACAGCTTGCCAGTTGAGAACG
ATATACATATGTCAGTTTTTGACAAGAATTGCAGCAGGAAAAACCCTTGATGCACAGTTTGAAAATGATG
AACGAATTACACCCTTGGAATCAGCCCTGATGATTTGGGGTTCAATTGAAAAGGAACATGACAAACTTCA
TGAAGAAATACAGAATTTAATTAAAATTCAGGCTATAGCTGTTTGTATGGAAAATGGCAACTTTAAAGAA
GCAGAAGAAGTCTTTGAAAGAATATTTGGTGATCCAAATTCTCATATGCCTTTCAAAAGCAAATTGCTTA
TGATAATCTCTCAGAAAGATACATTTCATTCCTTTTTTCAACACTTCAGCTACAACCACATGATGGAGAA
AATTAAGAGTTATGTGAATTATGTGCTAAGTGAAAAATCATCAACCTTTCTAATGAAGGCAGCGGCAAAA
GTAGTAGAAAGCAAAAGGACAAGAACAATAACTTCTCAAGATAAACCTAGTGGTAATGATGTTGAAATGG
AAACTGAAGCTAATTTGGATACAAGAAAAAGTGTTAGTGACAAACAGTCTGCGGTAACTGAATCCTCAGA
GGGTACAGTATCCTTATTGAGGTCTCACAAGAATCTTTTCTTATCTAAGTTGCAACATGGAACCCAGCAA
CAAGACCTTAATAAGAAAGAAAGAAGAGTAGGAACTCCTCAAAGTACAAAAAAGAAAAAAGAAAGCAGAA
GAGCCACTGAAAGCAGAATACCTGTTTCAAAGAGTCAGCCGGTAACTCCTGAAAAACATCGAGCTAGAAA
AAGACAGGCATGGCTTTGGGAAGAAGACAAGAATTTGAGATCTGGCGTGAGGAAATATGGAGAGGGAAAC
TGGTCTAAAATACTGTTGCATTATAAATTCAACAACCGGACAAGTGTCATGTTAAAAGACAGATGGAGGA
CCATGAAGAAACTAAAACTGATTTCCTCAGACAGCGAAGACTAGTAATGAACTAGTCCGTAACTTGAAAG
TATTTCGATTTCTTGGCTTTATATATCTTGTGGAAAGGACGATGAAGACTTTAGACTGATTATGGGACGC
GTTAAGTCGACAATCAACCTCTGGATTACAAAATTTGTGAAAGATTGACTGGTATTCTTAACTATGTTGC
TCCTTTTACGCTATGTGGATACGCTGCTTTAATGCCTTTGTATCATGCTATTGCTTCCCGTATGGCTTTC
ATTTTCTCCTCCTTGTATAAATCCTGGTTGCTGTCTCTTTATGAGGAGTTGTGGCCCGTTGTCAGGCAAC
GTGGCGTGGTGTGCACTGTGTTTGCTGACGCAACCCCCACTGGTTGGGGCATTGCCACCACCTGTCAGCT
CCTTTCCGGGACTTTCGCTTTCCCCCTCCCTATTGCCACGGCGGAACTCATCGCCGCCTGCCTTGCCCGC
TGCTGGACAGGGGCTCGGCTGTTGGGCACTGACAATTCCGTGGTGTTGTCGGGGAAATCATCGTCCTTTC
CTTGGCTGCTCGCCTGTGTTGCCACCTGGATTCTGCGCGGGACGTCCTTCTGCTACGTCCCTTCGGCCCT
CAATCCAGCGGACCTTCCTTCCCGCGGCCTGCTGCCGGCTCTGCGGCCTCTTCCGCGTCTTCGCCTTCGC
CCTCAGACGAGTCGGATCTCCCTTTGGGCCGCCTCCCCGCGTCGACTTTAAGACCAATGACTTACAAGGC
AGCTGTAGATCTTAGCCACTTTTTAAAAGAAAAGGGGGGACTGGAAGGGCTAATTCACTCCCAACGAAGA
CAAGATCTGCTTTTTGCTTGTACTGGGTCTCTCTGGTTAGACCAGATCTGAGCCTGGGAGCTCTCTGGCT
AACTAGGGAACCCACTGCTTAAGCCTCAATAAAGCTTGCCTTGAGTGCTTCAAGTAGTGTGTGCCCGTCT
GTTGTGTGACTCTGGTAACTAGAGATCCCTCAGACCCTTTTAGTCAGTGTGGAAAATCTCTAGCAGTACG
TATAGTAGTTCATGTCATCTTATTATTCAGTATTTATAACTTGCAAAGAAATGAATATCAGAGAGTGAGA
GGAACTTGTTTATTGCAGCTTATAATGGTTACAAATAAAGCAATAGCATCACAAATTTCACAAATAAAGC
ATTTTTTTCACTGCATTCTAGTTGTGGTTTGTCCAAACTCATCAATGTATCTTATCATGTCTGGCTCTAG
CTATCCCGCCCCTAACTCCGCCCATCCCGCCCCTAACTCCGCCCAGTTCCGCCCATTCTCCGCCCCATGG
CTGACTAATTTTTTTTATTTATGCAGAGGCCGAGGCCGCCTCGGCCTCTGAGCTATTCCAGAAGTAGTGA
GGAGGCTTTTTTGGAGGCCTAGGGACGTACCCAATTCGCCCTATAGTGAGTCGTATTACGCGCGCTCACT
GGCCGTCGTTTTACAACGTCGTGACTGGGAAAACCCTGGCGTTACCCAACTTAATCGCCTTGCAGCACAT
CCCCCTTTCGCCAGCTGGCGTAATAGCGAAGAGGCCCGCACCGATCGCCCTTCCCAACAGTTGCGCAGCC
TGAATGGCGAATGGG
[124 nt withheld, positions 7016-7139]
C
[91 nt withheld, positions 7141-7231]
A
[49 nt withheld, positions 7233-7281]
CCTTTGACGTTGGAGTCCACGTTCTTT
[37 nt withheld, positions 7309-7345]
ACCCTATCTCGGTCTATTCTTTTGATTTATAAGGGATTTTGCCGATTTCGGCCTATTGGTTAAAAAATGA
GCTGATTTAACAAAAATTTAACGCGAATTTTAACAAAATATTAACGCTTACAATTTAGGTGGCACTTTTC
GGGGAAATGTGCGCGGAACCCCTATTTGTTTATTTTTCTAAATACATTCAAATATGTATCCGCTCATGAG
ACAATAACCCTGATAAATGCTTCAATAATATTGAAAAAGGAAGAGTATGAGTATTCAACATTTCCGTGTC
GCCCTTATTCCCTTTTTTGCGGCATTTTGCCTTCCTGTTTTTGCTCACCCAGAAACGCTGGTGAAAGTAA
AAGATGCTGAAGATCAGTTGGGTGCACGAGTGGGTTACATCGAACTGGATCTCAACAGCGGTAAGATCCT
TGAGAGTTTTCGCCCCGAAGAACGTTTTCCAATGATGAGCACTTTTAAAGTTCTGCTATGTGGCGCGGTA
TTATCCCGTATTGACGCCGGGCAAGAGCAACTCGGTCGCCGCATACACTATTCTCAGAATGACTTGGTTG
AGTACTCACCAGTCACAGAAAAGCATCTTACGGATGGCATGACAGTAAGAGAATTATGCAGTGCTGCCAT
AACCATGAGTGATAACACTGCGGCCAACTTACTTCTGACAACGATCGGAGGACCGAAGGAGCTAACCGCT
TTTTTGCACAACATGGGGGATCATGTAACTCGCCTTGATCGTTGGGAACCGGAGCTGAATGAAGCCATAC
CAAACGACGAGCGTGACACCACGATGCCTGTAGCAATGGCAACAACGTTGCGCAAACTATTAACTGGCGA
ACTACTTACTCTAGCTTCCCGGCAACAATTAATAGACTGGATGGAGGCGGATAAAGTTGCAGGACCACTT
CTGCGCTCGGCCCTTCCGGCTGGCTGGTTTATTGCTGATAAATCTGGAGCCGGTGAGCGTGGGTCTCGCG
GTATCATTGCAGCACTGGGGCCAGATGGTAAGCCCTCCCGTATCGTAGTTATCTACACGACGGGGAGTCA
GGCAACTATGGATGAACGAAATAGACAGATCGCTGAGATAGGTGCCTCACTGATTAAGCATTGGTAACTG
TCAGACCAAGTTTACTCATATATACTTTAGATTGATTTAAAACTTCATTTTTAATTTAAAAGGATCTAGG
TGAAGATCCTTTTTGATAATCTCATGACCAAAATCCCTTAACGTGAGTTTTCGTTCCACTGAGCGTCAGA
CCCCGTAGAAAAGATCAAAGGATCTTCTTGAGATCCTTTTTTTCTGCGCGTAATCTGCTGCTTGCAAACA
AAAAAACCACCGCTACCAGCGGTGGTTTGTTTGCCGGATCAAGAGCTACCAACTCTTTTTCCGAAGGTAA
CTGGCTTCAGCAGAGCGCAGATACCAAATACTGTTCTTCTAGTGTAGCCGTAGTTAGGCCACCACTTCAA
GAACTCTGTAGCACCGCCTACATACCTCGCTCTGCTAATCCTGTTACCAGTGGCTGCTGCCAGTGGCGAT
AAGTCGTGTCTTACCGGGTTGGACTCAAGACGATAGTTACCGGATAAGGCGCAGCGGTCGGGCTGAACGG
GGGGTTCGTGCACACAGCCCAGCTTGGAGCGAACGACCTACACCGAACTGAGATACCTACAGCGTGAGCT
ATGAGAAAGCGCCACGCTTCCCGAAGGGAGAAAGGCGGACAGGTATCCGGTAAGCGGCAGGGTCGGAACA
GGAGAGCGCACGAGGGAGCTTCCAGGGGGAAACGCCTGGTATCTTTATAGTCCTGTCGGGTTTCGCCACC
TCTGACTTGAGCGTCGATTTTTGTGATGCTCGTCAGGGGGGCGGAGCCTATGGAAAAACGCCAGCAACGC
GGCCTTTTTACGGTTCCTGGCCTTTTGCTGGCCTTTTGCTCACATGTTCTTTCCTGCGTTATCCCCTGAT
TCTGTGGATAACCGTATTACCGCCTTTGAGTGAGCTGATACCGCTCGCCGCAGCCGAACGACCGAGCGCA
GCGAGTCAGTGAGCGAGGAAGCGGAAGAGCGCCCAATACGCAAACCGCCTCTCCCCGCGCGTTGGCCGAT
TCATTAATGCAGCTGGCACGACAGGTTTCCCGACTGGAAAGCGGGCAGTGAGCGCAACGCAATTAATGTG
AGTTAGCTCACTCATTAGGCACCCCAGGCTTTACACTTTATGCTTCCGGCTCGTATGTTGTGTGGAATTG
TGAGCGGATAACAATTTCACACAGGAAACAGCTATGACCATGATTACGCCAAGCGCGCAATTAACCCTCA
CTAAAGGGAACAAAAGCTGGAGCTGCAAGC
