>Addgene plasmid #142281 | TFORF0631 | depositor partial sequence | sequence record 278981 | Insert
ACCGCCACCATGGCGGAGGATGTTTCCTCAGCGGCCCCGAGCCCGCGGGGCTGTGCGGATGGTAGGGATG
CCGACCCTACTGAGGAGCAGATGGCAGAAACAGAGAGAAACGACGAGGAGCAGTTCGAATGCCAGGAACT
GCTCGAGTGCCAGGTGCAGGTGGGGGCCCCCGAGGAGGAGGAGGAGGAGGAGGAGGACGCGGGCCTGGTG
GCCGAGGCCGAGGCCGTGGCTGCCGGCTGGATGCTCGATTTCCTCTGCCTCTCTCTTTGCCGAGCTTTCC
GCGACGGCCGCTCCGAGGACTTCCGCAGGACCCGCAACAGCGCAGAGGCTATTATTCATGGACTATCCAG
TCTAACAGCTTGCCAGTTGAGAACGATATACATATGTCAGTTTTTGACAAGAATTGCAGCAGGAAAAACC
CTTGATGCACAGTTTGAAAATGATGAACGAATTACACCCTTGGAATCAGCCCTGATGATTTGGGGTTCAA
TTGAAAAGGAACATGACAAACTTCATGAAGAAATACAGAATTTAATTAAAATTCAGGCTATAGCTGTTTG
TATGGAAAATGGCAACTTTAAAGAAGCAGAAGAAGTCTTTGAAAGAATATTTGGTGATCCAAATTCTCAT
ATGCCTTTCAAAAGCAAATTGCTTATGATAATCTCTCAGAAAGATACATTTCATTCCTTTTTTCAACACT
TCAGCTACAACCACATGATGGAGAAAATTAAGAGTTATGTGAATTATGTGCTAAGTGAAAAATCATCAAC
CTTTCTAATGAAGGCAGCGGCAAAAGTAGTAGAAAGCAAAAGGACAAGAACAATAACTTCTCAAGATAAA
CCTAGTGGTAATGATGTTGAAATGGAAACTGAAGCTAATTTGGATACAAGAAAAAGTGTTAGTGACAAAC
AGTCTGCGGTAACTGAATCCTCAGAGGGTACAGTATCCTTATTGAGGTCTCACAAGAATCTTTTCTTATC
TAAGTTGCAACATGGAACCCAGCAACAAGACCTTAATAAGAAAGAAAGAAGAGTAGGAACTCCTCAAAGT
ACAAAAAAGAAAAAAGAAAGCAGAAGAGCCACTGAAAGCAGAATACCTGTTTCAAAGAGTCAGCCGGTAA
CTCCTGAAAAACATCGAGCTAGAAAAAGACAGGCATGGCTTTGGGAAGAAGACAAGAATTTGAGATCTGG
CGTGAGGAAATATGGAGAGGGAAACTGGTCTAAAATACTGTTGCATTATAAATTCAACAACCGGACAAGT
GTCATGTTAAAAGACAGATGGAGGACCATGAAGAAACTAAAACTGATTTCCTCAGACAGCGAAGACTAGT
AATGAACTAGTCCGTAACTTGAAAGTATTTCGATTTCTTGGCTTTATATATCTTGTGGAAAGGACGATGA
AGACTTTAGACTGATTATGGG
