>Addgene plasmid #142281 | TFORF0631 | depositor partial sequence | sequence record 278982 | Barcode
TGAAGACTTTAGACTGATTATGGG
